>Addgene plasmid #209263 | pMx/ATP11C(E184Q)-HA | addgene full sequence | sequence record 413219 | Addgene NGS Result
ACCATTACCAGTTGGTCTGGTGTCAAAAATAATAATAACCGGGCAGGCCATGTCTGCCCGTATTTCGCGT
AAGGAAATCCATTATGTACTATTTAAACTCGAGCGGCCGCCAGCACAGTGGTCGACTGTGGAATGTGTGT
CAGTTAGGGTGTGGAAAGTCCCCAGGCTCCCCAGCAGGCAGAAGTATGCAAAGCATGCATCTCAATTAGT
CAGCAACCAGGTGTGGAAAGTCCCCAGGCTCCCCAGCAGGCAGAAGTATGCAAAGCATGCATCTCAATTA
GTCAGCAACCATAGTCCCGCCCCTAACTCCGCCCATCCCGCCCCTAACTCCGCCCAGTTCCGCCCATTCT
CCGCCCCATGGCTGACTAATTTTTTTTATTTATGCAGAGGCCGAGGCCGCCTCGGCCTCTGAGCTATTCC
AGAAGTAGTGAGGAGGCTTTTTTGGAGGCCTAGGCTTTTGCAAAAAGCTTCACGCTGCCGCAAGCACTCA
GGGCGCAAGGGCTGCTAAAGGAAGCGGAACACGTAGAAAGCCAGTCCGCAGAAACGGTGCTGACCCCGGA
TGAATGTCAGCTACTGGGCTATCTGGACAAGGGAAAACGCAAGCGCAAAGAGAAAGCAGGTAGCTTGCAG
TGGGCTTACATGGCGATAGCTAGACTGGGCGGTTTTATGGACAGCAAGCGAACCGGAATTGCCAGCTGGG
GCGCCCTCTGGTAAGGTTGGGAAGCCCTGCAAAGTAAACTGGATGGCTTTCTTGCCGCCAAGGATCTGAT
GGCGCAGGGGATCAAGATCTGATCAAGAGACAGGATGAGGATCGTTTCGCATGATTGAACAAGATGGATT
GCACGCAGGTTCTCCGGCCGCTTGGGTGGAGAGGCTATTCGGCTATGACTGGGCACAACAGACAATCGGC
TGCTCTGATGCCGCCGTGTTCCGGCTGTCAGCGCAGGGGCGCCCGGTTCTTTTTGTCAAGACCGACCTGT
CCGGTGCCCTGAATGAACTGCAGGACGAGGCAGCGCGGCTATCGTGGCTGGCCACGACGGGCGTTCCTTG
CGCAGCTGTGCTCGACGTTGTCACTGAAGCGGGAAGGGACTGGCTGCTATTGGGCGAAGTGCCGGGGCAG
GATCTCCTGTCATCTCACCTTGCTCCTGCCGAGAAAGTATCCATCATGGCTGATGCAATGCGGCGGCTGC
ATACGCTTGATCCGGCTACCTGCCCATTCGACCACCAAGCGAAACATCGCATCGAGCGAGCACGTACTCG
GATGGAAGCCGGTCTTGTCGATCAGGATGATCTGGACGAAGAGCATCAGGGGCTCGCGCCAGCCGAACTG
TTCGCCAGGCTCAAGGCGCGCATGCCCGACGGCGAGGATCTCGTCGTGACCCATGGCGATGCCTGCTTGC
CGAATATCATGGTGGAAAATGGCCGCTTTTCTGGATTCATCGACTGTGGCCGGCTGGGTGTGGCGGACCG
CTATCAGGACATAGCGTTGGCTACCCGTGATATTGCTGAAGAGCTTGGCGGCGAATGGGCTGACCGCTTC
CTCGTGCTTTACGGTATCGCCGCTCCCGATTCGCAGCGCATCGCCTTCTATCGCCTTCTTGACGAGTTCT
TCTGAGCGGGACTCTGGGGTTCGCATCGTCGACGATAAAATAAAAGATTTTATTTAGTCTCCAGAAAAAG
GGGGGAATGAAAGACCCCACCTGTAGGTTTGGCAAGCTAGCTTAAGTAACGCCATTTTGCAAGGCATGGA
AAAATACATAACTGAGAATAGAGAAGTTCAGATCAAGGTCAGGAACAGATGGAACAGCTGAATATGGGCC
AAACAGGATATCTGTGGTAAGCAGTTCCTGCCCCGGCTCAGGGCCAAGAACAGATGGAACAGCTGAATAT
GGGCCAAACAGGATATCTGTGGTAAGCAGTTCCTGCCCCGGCTCAGGGCCAAGAACAGATGGTCCCCAGA
TGCGGTCCAGCCCTCAGCAGTTTCTAGAGAACCATCAGATGTTTCCAGGGTGCCCCAAGGACCTGAAATG
ACCCTGTGCCTTATTTGAACTAACCAATCAGTTCGCTTCTCGCTTCTGTTCGCGCGCTTCTGCTCCCCGA
GCTCAATAAAAGAGCCCACAACCCCTCACTCGGCGCGCCAGTCCTCCGATTGACTGAGTCGCCCGGGTAC
CCGTGTATCCAATAAACCCTCTTGCAGTTGCATCCGACTTGTGGTCTCGCTGTTCCTTGGGAGGGTCTCC
TCTGAGTGATTGACTACCCGTCAGCGGGGGTCTTTCACATGCAGCATGTATCAAAATTAATTTGGTTTTT
TTTCTTAAGTATTTACATTAAATGGCCATAGTTGCATTAATGAATCGGCCAACGCGCGGGGAGAGGCGGT
TTGCGTATTGGGCGCTCTTCCGCTTCCTCGCTCACTGACTCGCTGCGCTCGGTCGTTCGGCTGCGGCGAG
CGGTATCAGCTCACTCAAAGGCGGTAATACGGTTATCCACAGAATCAGGGGATAACGCAGGAAAGAACAT
GTGAGCAAAAGGCCAGCAAAAGGCCAGGAACCGTAAAAAGGCCGCGTTGCTGGCGTTTTTCCATAGGCTC
CGCCCCCCTGACGAGCATCACAAAAATCGACGCTCAAGTCAGAGGTGGCGAAACCCGACAGGACTATAAA
GATACCAGGCGTTTCCCCCTGGAAGCTCCCTCGTGCGCTCTCCTGTTCCGACCCTGCCGCTTACCGGATA
CCTGTCCGCCTTTCTCCCTTCGGGAAGCGTGGCGCTTTCTCATAGCTCACGCTGTAGGTATCTCAGTTCG
GTGTAGGTCGTTCGCTCCAAGCTGGGCTGTGTGCACGAACCCCCCGTTCAGCCCGACCGCTGCGCCTTAT
CCGGTAACTATCGTCTTGAGTCCAACCCGGTAAGACACGACTTATCGCCACTGGCAGCAGCCACTGGTAA
CAGGATTAGCAGAGCGAGGTATGTAGGCGGTGCTACAGAGTTCTTGAAGTGGTGGCCTAACTACGGCTAC
ACTAGAAGAACAGTATTTGGTATCTGCGCTCTGCTGAAGCCAGTTACCTTCGGAAAAAGAGTTGGTAGCT
CTTGATCCGGCAAACAAACCACCGCTGGTAGCGGTGGTTTTTTTGTTTGCAAGCAGCAGATTACGCGCAG
AAAAAAAGGATCTCAAGAAGATCCTTTGATCTTTTCTACGGGGTCTGACGCTCAGTGGAACGAAAACTCA
CGTTAAGGGATTTTGGTCATGAGATTATCAAAAAGGATCTTCACCTAGATCCTTTTGCGGCCGGCCGCAA
ATCAATCTAAAGTATATATGAGTAAACTTGGTCTGACAGTTACCAATGCTTAATCAGTGAGGCACCTATC
TCAGCGATCTGTCTATTTCGTTCATCCATAGTTGCCTGACTCCCCGTCGTGTAGATAACTACGATACGGG
AGGGCTTACCATCTGGCCCCAGTGCTGCAATGATACCGCGAGACCCACGCTCACCGGCTCCAGATTTATC
AGCAATAAACCAGCCAGCCGGAAGGGCCGAGCGCAGAAGTGGTCCTGCAACTTTATCCGCCTCCATCCAG
TCTATTAATTGTTGCCGGGAAGCTAGAGTAAGTAGTTCGCCAGTTAATAGTTTGCGCAACGTTGTTGCCA
TTGCTACAGGCATCGTGGTGTCACGCTCGTCGTTTGGTATGGCTTCATTCAGCTCCGGTTCCCAACGATC
AAGGCGAGTTACATGATCCCCCATGTTGTGCAAAAAAGCGGTTAGCTCCTTCGGTCCTCCGATCGTTGTC
AGAAGTAAGTTGGCCGCAGTGTTATCACTCATGGTTATGGCAGCACTGCATAATTCTCTTACTGTCATGC
CATCCGTAAGATGCTTTTCTGTGACTGGTGAGTACTCAACCAAGTCATTCTGAGAATAGTGTATGCGGCG
ACCGAGTTGCTCTTGCCCGGCGTCAATACGGGATAATACCGCGCCACATAGCAGAACTTTAAAAGTGCTC
ATCATTGGAAAACGTTCTTCGGGGCGAAAACTCTCAAGGATCTTACCGCTGTTGAGATCCAGTTCGATGT
AACCCACTCGTGCACCCAACTGATCTTCAGCATCTTTTACTTTCACCAGCGTTTCTGGGTGAGCAAAAAC
AGGAAGGCAAAATGCCGCAAAAAAGGGAATAAGGGCGACACGGAAATGTTGAATACTCATACTCTTCCTT
TTTCAATATTATTGAAGCATTTATCAGGGTTATTGTCTCATGAGCGGATACATATTTGAATGTATTTAGA
AAAATAAACAAATAGGGGTTCCGCGCACATTTCCCCGAAAAGTGCCACCTGCATAATGAAAGACCCCACC
TGTAGGTTTGGCAAGCTAGCTTAAGTAACGCCATTTTGCAAGGCATGGAAAAATACATAACTGAGAATAG
AAAAGTTCAGATCAAGGTCAGGAACAGATGGAACAGCTGAATATGGGCCAAACAGGATATCTGTGGTAAG
CAGTTCCTGCCCCGGCTCAGGGCCAAGAACAGATGGAACAGCTGAATATGGGCCAAACAGGATATCTGTG
GTAAGCAGTTCCTGCCCCGGCTCAGGGCCAAGAACAGATGGTCCCCAGATGCGGTCCAGCCCTCAGCAGT
TTCTAGAGAACCATCAGATGTTTCCAGGGTGCCCCAAGGACCTGAAATGACCCTGTGCCTTATTTGAACT
AACCAATCAGTTCGCTTCTCGCTTCTGTTCGCGCGCTTCTGCTCCCCGAGCTCAATAAAAGAGCCCACAA
CCCCTCACTCGGCGCGCCAGTCCTCCGATTGACTGAGTCGCCCGGGTACCCGTGTATCCAATAAACCCTC
TTGCAGTTGCATCCGACTTGTGGTCTCGCTGTTCCTTGGGAGGGTCTCCTCTGAGTGATTGACTACCCGT
CAGCGGGGGTCTTTCATTTGGGGGCTCGTCCGGGATCGGGAGACCCCTGCCCAGGGACCACCGACCCACC
ACCGGGAGGTAAGCTGGCCAGCAACTTATCTGTGTCTGTCCGATTGTCTAGTGTCTATGACTGATTTTAT
GCGCCTGCGTCGGTACTAGTTAGCTAACTAGCTCTGTATCTGGCGGACCCGTGGTGGAACTGACGAGTTC
GGAACACCCGGCCGCAACCCTGGGAGACGTCCCAGGGACTTCGGGGGCCGTTTTTGTGGCCCGACCTGAG
TCCAAAAATCCCGATCGTTTTGGACTCTTTGGTGCACCCCCCTAATAGGAGGGATATGTGGTTCTGGTAG
GAGACGAGAACCTAAAACAGTTCCCGCCTCCGTCTGAATTTTTGCTTTCGGTTTGGGACCGAAGCCGCGC
CGCGCGTCTTGTCTGCTGCAGCATCGTTCTGTGTTGTCTCTGTCTGACTGTGTTTCTGTATTTGTCTGAA
AATTAGGGCCAGACTGTTACCACTCCCTTAAGTTTGACCTTAGGTCACTGGAAAGATGTCGAGCGGATCG
CTCACAACCAGTCGGTAGATGTCAAGAAGAGACGTTGGGTTACCTTCTGCTCTGCAGAATGGCCAACCTT
TAACGTCGGATGGCCGCGAGACGGCACCTTTAACCGAGACCTCATCACCCAGGTTAAGATCAAGGTCTTT
TCACCTGGCCCGCATGGACACCCAGACCAGGTCCCCTACATCGTGACCTGGGAAGCCTTGGCTTTTGACC
CCCCTCCCTGGGTCAAGCCCTTTGTACACCCTAAGCCTCCGCCTCCTCTTCCTCCATCCGCCCCGTCTCT
CCCCCTTGAACCTCCTCGTTCGACCCCGCCTCGATCCTCCCTTTATCCAGCCCTCACTCCTTCTCTAGGC
GCCCCCATATGGCCATATGAGATCTTATATGGGGCACCCCCGCCCCTTGTAAACTTCCCTGACCCTGACA
TGACAAGAGTTACTAACAGCCCCTCTCTCCAAGCTCACTTACAGGCTCTCTACTTAGTCCAGCACGAAGT
CTGGAGACCTCTGGCGGCAGCCTACCAAGAACAACTGGACCGACCGGTGGTACCTCACCCTTACCGAGTC
GGCGACACAGTGTGGGTCCGCCGACACCAGACTAAGAACCTAGAACCTCGCTGGAAAGGACCTTACACAG
TCCTGCTGACCACCCCCACCGCCCTCAAAGTAGACGGCATCGCAGCTTGGATACACGCCGCCCACGTGAA
GGCTGCCGACCCCGGGGGTGGACCATCCTCTAGACTGCCGGATCTAGCTAGTTAATTAAGGATCTCTAGT
TAAGCTATCAACAAGTTTGTACAAAAAAGCAGGCTCTTTAAAGGAACCAATTCAGTCGACTGGATCCACC
ATGCAGATGGTCCCATCTCTCCCTCCAGCCTCTGAGTGTGCTGGAGAAGAGAAACGAGTTGGCACACGCA
CAGTGTTTGTTGGCAATCATCCAGTTTCGGAAACAGAAGCTTACATTGCACAAAGATTTTGTGATAATAG
AATAGTCTCATCTAAGTATACACTTTGGAATTTTCTCCCAAAGAATCTGTTTGAACAGTTTAGAAGAATT
GCAAATTTTTATTTTCTCATAATCTTCCTTGTACAGGTCACAGTAGACACACCAACTAGCCCAGTTACCA
GTGGACTTCCACTTTTCTTTGTTATAACTGTTACAGCCATCAAGCAGGGATATGAGGATTGGCTGAGACA
CAGAGCTGACAATGAAGTCAACAAAAGCACTGTTTACATTATTGAAAATGCAAAGCGAGTGAGAAAAGAA
AGTGAAAAAATCAAGGTTGGTGATGTAGTAGAAGTACAGGCAGATGAAACCTTTCCCTGTGATCTTATTC
TTCTATCATCTTGCACCACTGATGGAACCTGTTATGTCACTACAGCCAGTCTTGATGGGCAATCCAATTG
CAAGACACATTATGCAGTACGTGATACCATTGCACTGTGTACAGCAGAATCCATCGATACCCTCCGAGCA
GCAATTGAATGTGAACAGCCTCAACCTGACCTCTACAAATTTGTTGGGCGAATCAATATCTACAGTAATA
GTCTTGAGGCTGTTGCCAGGTCTTTGGGACCTGAAAATCTCTTGCTGAAAGGAGCTACGCTAAAAAATAC
CGAGAAGATATATGGAGTTGCTGTTTACACTGGAATGGAAACCAAAATGGCTTTGAACTACCAAGGGAAA
TCTCAGAAACGTTCTGCTGTTGAAAAATCTATTAATGCTTTCCTGATTGTATATTTATTTATCTTACTGA
CCAAAGCTGCAGTATGCACTACTCTAAAGTATGTTTGGCAAAGTACCCCATACAATGATGAACCTTGGTA
TAACCAAAAGACTCAGAAAGAGCGAGAGACCTTGAAGGTTTTAAAAATGTTCACCGACTTCCTATCATTT
ATGGTTCTATTCAACTTTATCATTCCTGTCTCCATGTACGTCACAGTAGAAATGCAGAAATTCTTGGGCT
CCTTCTTCATCTCATGGGATAAGGACTTTTATGATGAAGAAATTAATGAAGGAGCCCTGGTTAACACATC
AGACCTTAATGAAGAACTTGGTCAGGTGGATTATGTATTTACAGATAAGACTGGAACACTCACTGAAAAC
AGCATGGAATTCATTGAATGCTGCATAGATGGCCACAAATATAAAGGTGTAACTCAAGAGGTTGATGGAT
TATCTCAAACTGATGGAACTTTAACATATTTTGACAAAGTAGATAAGAATCGAGAAGAGCTGTTTCTACG
TGCCTTGTGTTTATGTCATACTGTAGAAATCAAAACAAACGATGCTGTTGATGGAGCTACAGAATCAGCT
GAATTAACCTATATCTCCTCTTCACCAGATGAAATAGCTTTGGTGAAAGGAGCTAAAAGGTACGGGTTCA
CATTTTTAGGAAATCGAAATGGATATATGAGAGTAGAGAACCAAAGAAAAGAAATAGAAGAATATGAACT
TCTTCACACCTTAAACTTTGATGCTGTCCGGCGACGTATGAGTGTAATTGTGAAGACTCAAGAAGGAGAC
ATACTTCTCTTTTGTAAAGGAGCAGACTCGGCAGTTTTTCCCAGAGTGCAAAATCATGAAATTGAGTTAA
CTAAAGTCCATGTGGAACGTAATGCAATGGATGGGTATCGGACACTCTGTGTAGCCTTCAAAGAAATTGC
TCCAGATGATTATGAAAGAATTAACAGACAGCTCATAGAGGCAAAAATGGCCTTACAAGACAGAGAAGAA
AAAATGGAAAAAGTTTTCGATGATATTGAGACAAACATGAATTTAATTGGAGCCACTGCAGTTGAAGACA
AGCTACAAGATCAAGCTGCAGAGACCATTGAAGCTCTGCATGCAGCAGGCCTGAAAGTCTGGGTGCTCAC
TGGGGACAAGATGGAGACAGCTAAATCCACATGCTATGCCTGCCGCCTTTTCCAGACCAACACTGAGCTC
TTAGAACTAACCACAAAAACCATTGAAGAAAGTGAAAGGAAAGAAGATCGATTACATGAATTATTGATAG
AATATCGCAAGAAATTGCTGCATGAGTTTCCTAAAAGTACTAGAAGCTTTAAAAAAGCATGGACAGAACA
TCAGGAATATGGATTAATCATAGATGGCTCCACATTGTCACTCATACTAAATTCTAGTCAAGACTCTAGT
TCAAACAATTACAAAAGCATTTTCCTACAAATATGTATGAAGTGTACTGCAGTGCTCTGCTGTCGGATGG
CACCATTACAGAAAGCCCAGATTGTCAGAATGGTGAAGAATTTAAAAGGCAGCCCAATAACTCTGTCGAT
AGGTGATGGTGCCAATGATGTTAGTATGATCTTGGAATCCCATGTGGGAATAGGTATTAAAGGCAAAGAA
GGTCGCCAAGCAGCTAGGAATAGCGATTATTCTGTTCCAAAGTTTAAACACTTAAAGAAACTGCTGTTGG
CTCATGGACATCTATATTATGTGAGAATAGCACACCTTGTACAGTACTTCTTCTATAAGAACCTTTGTTT
CATTTTGCCACAGTTTTTGTACCAGTTCTTCTGTGGATTCTCACAACAGCCACTGTATGATGCTGCTTAC
CTTACAATGTACAATATCTGCTTCACATCCTTGCCCATCCTGGCCTATAGTCTACTGGAACAGCACATCA
ACATTGACACTCTGACCTCAGATCCCCGATTGTATATGAAAATTTCTGGCAATGCCATGCTACAGTTGGG
CCCCTTCTTATATTGGACATTTCTGGCTGCCTTTGAAGGGACAGTGTTCTTCTTTGGGACTTACTTTCTT
TTTCAGACTGCATCCCTAGAAGAAAATGGAAAGGTATACGGAAACTGGACTTTTGGAACCATTGTTTTTA
CAGTCTTAGTATTCACTGTAACCCTGAAGCTTGCCTTGGATACCCGATTCTGGACGTGGATAAATCACTT
TGTGATTTGGGGTTCTTTAGCCTTCTATGTATTTTTCTCATTCTTCTGGGGAGGAATTATTTGGCCTTTT
CTCAAGCAACAGAGAATGTATTTTGTATTTGCCCAAATGCTGTCTTCTGTATCCACATGGTTGGCTATAA
TTCTTCTAATATTTATCAGCCTGTTCCCTGAGATTCTTCTGATAGTATTAAAGAATGTAAGAAGAAGAAG
TGCCAGGAGAAATCTGAGCTGTAGAAGGGCATCTGACTCATTATCCGCCAGACCTTCAGTCAGACCTCTT
CTTTTACGAACATTCTCAGACGAATCTAATGTACTCTCGAGATATCTAGACCCAGCTTTCTTGTACAAAG
TGGTTGATCTAGAGGGCCCGCGGTTCGAACTCGAGTATCCATACGATGTACCAGACTACGCAGAGATCCA
CTAGTTCAATTCCAGCTGAGCGCCGGTCGCT
Features (pLannotate 1.2.2; 16 found; start..end, strand, type, name):
    135..464     +  promoter       SV40 promoter: SV40 enhancer and early promoter
    466..789     +  CDS            tnpA (fragment): TN5P_ECOLX - Also known as tnp. Experimental evidence at protein level: Swiss-Prot protein existence level 1. Mediates transposition of transposon Tn5 by a 'cut and paste' mechanism. First, the monomeric transposase binds the 19 bp inverted DNA repeats flanking the transposon. Then, dimerization of the DNA- bound transposase creates a synaptic DNA complex. After nicking of the first DNA strand, excision of the transposon proceeds through a series of intermediates. The transposase then mediates the insertion of the transposon at a new site by strand transfer. The activity of the wild- type tran
    821..1612    +  CDS            neo: KKA2_KLEPN - Also known as kan, nptII. Experimental evidence at protein level: Swiss-Prot protein existence level 1. Resistance to kanamycin, neomycin, paromomycin, ribostamycin, butirosin and gentamicin B. From Klebsiella pneumoniae.
   1686..2277    +  LTR            LTR: long terminal repeat from Moloney murine leukemia virus
   2343..2395    -  CDS            lacI (fragment): lac repressor; lacI; The lac repressor binds to the lac operator to inhibit transcription in E. coli. This inhibition can be relieved by adding lactose or isopropyl-β-D-thiogalactopyranoside (IPTG).
   2578..3166    -  rep_origin     ori: high-copy-number ColE1/pMB1/pBR322/pUC origin of replication
   3330..4190    -  CDS            AmpR: β-lactamase; bla; confers resistance to ampicillin, carbenicillin, and related antibiotics
   4191..4295    -  promoter       AmpR promoter: bla
   4325..4918    +  LTR            LTR: long terminal repeat from Moloney murine leukemia virus
   4981..5180    +  misc_feature   MMLV Ψ: packaging signal of Moloney murine leukemia virus (MMLV)
   5232..5320    +  misc_feature   MESV Ψ (fragment): packaging signal of murine embryonic stem cell virus
   5397..5813    +  CDS            gag (truncated): truncated Moloney murine leukemia virus (MMLV) gag gene lacking the start codon
   5823..6197    +  misc_feature   pol region: Moloney murine leukemia virus (MMLV) pol region containing the splice acceptor site
   6241..6265    +  protein_bind   attB1: mutant version of attB; recombination site for the Gateway® BP reaction BP Clonase™
   6301..9696    +  CDS            ATP11C: AT11C_HUMAN - Also known as ATPIG, ATPIQ. Experimental evidence at protein level: Swiss-Prot protein existence level 1. Catalytic component of a P4-ATPase flippase complex which catalyzes the hydrolysis of ATP coupled to the transport of aminophospholipids, phosphatidylserines (PS) and phosphatidylethanolamines (PE), from the outer to the inner leaflet of the plasma membrane (PubMed:25315773, PubMed:32493773, PubMed:24904167, PubMed:26567335). Major PS-flippase in immune cell subsets. In erythrocyte plasma membrane, it is required to maintain PS in the inner leaflet preventing its exposure on
   9710..9734    -  protein_bind   attB2: mutant version of attB; recombination site for the Gateway® BP reaction BP Clonase™
