[The description below was written by a language model from this plasmid's Addgene catalogue record and pLannotate feature annotations shown in this document.]
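Description:
pMx/ATP11C(E184Q)-HA is a Moloney murine leukemia virus–based retroviral expression vector on the pMx backbone, about 9.8 kb, made for expressing a mutant form of human ATP11C in mammalian cells. In bacteria it is maintained through a high-copy ColE1/pUC-type origin and selected with ampicillin via the β-lactamase gene and its own promoter. The record specifies a recombination-tolerant strain for propagation, consistent with the presence of two direct-repeat LTRs.

The proviral unit begins at the 5′ MMLV LTR, followed by the MMLV packaging signal (with an adjacent fragment annotated as MESV Ψ), a truncated gag lacking its start codon, and a pol segment carrying the splice acceptor. These elements allow the transcript to be packaged into virions when gag, pol and env are supplied in trans by packaging cells. No separate internal promoter is annotated upstream of the insert, so the ATP11C transcript presumably arises from the 5′ LTR. The ATP11C coding sequence sits between attB1 and attB2 sites left by Gateway recombination. The catalogue lists a C-terminal HA tag, although the tag is not annotated as a separate feature. Downstream, an SV40 enhancer/early promoter drives a neomycin phosphotransferase gene, preceded by a Tn5-derived fragment, which should allow G418 selection of transduced cells, and the 3′ LTR closes the provirus.

ATP11C is the catalytic subunit of a P4-ATPase flippase that moves phosphatidylserine and phosphatidylethanolamine to the inner leaflet of the plasma membrane. The record does not state the functional consequence of the E184Q substitution. The associated study concerned the flippase activities and substrate specificities of plasma-membrane P4-ATPases, so the construct would suit stable expression for comparison with wild-type protein, with HA detection.
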