Addgene plasmid #209263: pMx/ATP11C(E184Q)-HA
Purpose: Mammalian expression of ATP11C mutant E184Q
Depositing lab: Hye-Won Shin. Depositing organization: Kyoto University, Graduate School of Pharmaceutical Sciences. Publication: Phospholipid flippase activities and substrate specificities of human type IV P-type ATPases localized to the plasma membrane. Takatsu H, Tanaka G, Segawa K, Suzuki J, Nagata S, Nakayama K, Shin HW. J Biol Chem. 2014 Nov 28;289(48):33543-56. doi: 10.1074/jbc.M114.593012. Epub 2014 Oct 14. PubMed 25315773.
Backbone
  Vector backbone: pMx
  Vector type: Retroviral
Growth in bacteria
  Bacterial resistance: Ampicillin, 100 μg/mL
  Growth temperature: 30°C
  Growth strain: NEB Stable
  Copy number: Unknown
Gene/Insert
  Gene/Insert name: ATP11C
  Species: H. sapiens (human)
  Mutation: E184Q
  Entrez Gene: ATP11C (a.k.a. ATPIG, ATPIQ, HACXL)
  Tag / fusion protein: HA (C terminal on insert)
  Cloning method: Gateway Cloning
Terms and licenses: Academic/Nonprofit Terms; Industry Terms: Not Available to Industry
How to cite: pMx/ATP11C(E184Q)-HA was a gift from Hye-Won Shin (Addgene plasmid # 209263 ; http://n2t.net/addgene:209263 ; RRID:Addgene_209263)
